>Addgene plasmid #140204 | pCRI012-pGEM-PacI-PU3-BsmbI-NotI | addgene full sequence | sequence record 309884 | Addgene NGS Result
GTAAAACGACGGCCAGTGAATTGTAATACGACTCACTATAGGGCGAATTGGGCCCGACGTCGCATGCTCC
CGGCCGCCATGGCGGCCGCGAATTCCTCGTCGTGTCGCCCATTAATTAAGATCACATAGATGCTCGGTTG
ACAGGACCACCTATAGCAAGTACTTTGTAGGAGGTTCTCCTAACGCTTGGCTTCAAATCCAATCAGGATA
TCAGTGAGTTACTGTTTGTCATCGCATCCTCATGAAGTCGCTCAACAGCCACTGAGAAGCAAATATTTGG
GAGACCATCCCTGATGTTGAAATTTTACGCTGGAGCCCATTCACCGGTGAGCTCGGGGACAGTCTGGCCA
GTGGAGCGGAAAATCTTCAACTAACTCTGATTGGTACCACAGGTAGCCCCACAGAACAAACCGAGCAAAC
ATGAAAATTTTCGCTTGAGGTTAGCGCACTCGCTAGCGCCTGCCCGCAAATATAAAAGGCCCCGAAATCC
CATGCATTTTGGAAATCAAGCGACTCTACGTATGTCATCCCCCTCCCTACCTTTGGGAAAACCTCTCAAC
TGCAAGTCAGAACATTTTGCTAACAGCAGAGACGGGCGCCGCTACAGGGCGCGTCCCATTCGCCATTCAG
GCTGCGCAACTGTTGGGAAGGGCGATCGGTGCGGGCCTCTTCGCTATTACGCCAGCTGGCGAAAGGGGGA
TGTGCTGCAAGGCGCGTCTCCGTTTTAGAGCTAGAAATAGCAAGTTAAAATAAGGCTAGTCCGTTATCAA
CTTGAAAAAGTGGCACCGAGTCGGTGCTTTTTTTTCAATTCGCGGCCGCCTGCAGGTCGACCATATGGGA
GAGCTCCCAACGCGTTGGATGCATAGCTTGAGTATTCTATAGTGTCACCTAAATAGCTTGGCGTAATCAT
GGTCATAGCTGTTTCCTGTGTGAAATTGTTATCCGCTCACAATTCCACACAACATACGAGCCGGAAGCAT
AAAGTGCAAAGCCTGGGGTGCCTAATGAGTGAGCTAACTCACATTAATTGCGTTGCGCTCACTGCCCGCT
TTCCAGTCGGGAAACCTGTCGTGCCAGCTGCATTAATGAATCGGCCAACGCGCGGGGAGAGGCGGTTTGC
GTATTGGGCGCTCTTCCGCTTCCTCGCTCACTGACTCGCTGCGCTCGGTCGTTCGGCTGCGGCGAGCGGT
ATCAGCTCACTCAAAGGCGGTAATACGGTTATCCACAGAATCAGGGGATAACGCAGGAAAGAACATGTGA
GCAAAAGGCCAGCAAAAGGCCAGGAACCGTAAAAAGGCCGCGTTGCTGGCGTTTTTCCATAGGCTCCGCC
CCCCTGACGAGCATCACAAAAATCGACGCTCAAGTCAGAGGTGGCGAAACCCGACAGGACTATAAAGATA
CCAGGCGTTTCCCCCTGGAAGCTCCCTCGTGCGCTCTCCTGTTCCGACCCTGCCGCTTACCGGATACCTG
TCCGCCTTTCTCCCTTCGGGAAGCGTGGCGCTTTCTCATAGCTCACGCTGTAGGTATCTCAGTTCGGTGT
AGGTCGTTCGCTCCAAGCTGGGCTGTGTGCACGAACCCCCCGTTCAGCCCGACCGCTGCGCCTTATCCGG
TAACTATCGTCTTGAGTCCAACCCGGTAAGACACGACTTATCGCCACTGGCAGCAGCCACTGGTAACAGG
ATTAGCAGAGCGAGGTATGTAGGCGGTGCTACAGAGTTCTTGAAGTGGTGGCCTAACTACGGCTACACTA
GAAGAACAGTATTTGGTATCTGCGCTCTGCTGAAGCCAGTTACCTTCGGAAAAAGAGTTGGTAGCTCTTG
ATCCGGCAAACAAACCACCGCTGGTAGCGGTGGTTTTTTTGTTTGCAAGCAGCAGATTACGCGCAGAAAA
AAAGGATCTCAAGAAGATCCTTTGATCTTTTCTACGGGGTCTGACGCTCAGTGGAACGAAAACTCACGTT
AAGGGATTTTGGTCATGAGATTATCAAAAAGGATCTTCACCTAGATCCTTTTAAATTAAAAATGAAGTTT
TAAATCAATCTAAAGTATATATGAGTAAACTTGGTCTGACAGTTACCAATGCTTAATCAGTGAGGCACCT
ATCTCAGCGATCTGTCTATTTCGTTCATCCATAGTTGCCTGACTCCCCGTCGTGTAGATAACTACGATAC
GGGAGGGCTTACCATCTGGCCCCAGTGCTGCAATGATACCGCGAGACCCACGCTCACCGGCTCCAGATTT
ATCAGCAATAAACCAGCCAGCCGGAAGGGCCGAGCGCAGAAGTGGTCCTGCAACTTTATCCGCCTCCATC
CAGTCTATTAATTGTTGCCGGGAAGCTAGAGTAAGTAGTTCGCCAGTTAATAGTTTGCGCAACGTTGTTG
CCATTGCTACAGGCATCGTGGTGTCACGCTCGTCGTTTGGTATGGCTTCATTCAGCTCCGGTTCCCAACG
ATCAAGGCGAGTTACATGATCCCCCATGTTGTGCAAAAAAGCGGTTAGCTCCTTCGGTCCTCCGATCGTT
GTCAGAAGTAAGTTGGCCGCAGTGTTATCACTCATGGTTATGGCAGCACTGCATAATTCTCTTACTGTCA
TGCCATCCGTAAGATGCTTTTCTGTGACTGGTGAGTACTCAACCAAGTCATTCTGAGAATAGTGTATGCG
GCGACCGAGTTGCTCTTGCCCGGCGTCAATACGGGATAATACCGCGCCACATAGCAGAACTTTAAAAGTG
CTCATCATTGGAAAACGTTCTTCGGGGCGAAAACTCTCAAGGATCTTACCGCTGTTGAGATCCAGTTCGA
TGTAACCCACTCGTGCACCCAACTGATCTTCAGCATCTTTTACTTTCACCAGCGTTTCTGGGTGAGCAAA
AACAGGAAGGCAAAATGCCGCAAAAAAGGGAATAAGGGCGACACGGAAATGTTGAATACTCATACTCTTC
CTTTTTCAATATTATTGAAGCATTTATCAGGGTTATTGTCTCATGAGCGGATACATATTTGAATGTATTT
AGAAAAATAAACAAATAGGGGTTCCGCGCACATTTCCCCGAAAAGTGCCACCTGATGCGGTGTGAAATAC
CGCACAGATGCGTAAGGAGAAAATACCGCATCAGGAAATTGTAAGCGTTAATATTTTGTTAAAATTCGCG
TTAAATTTTTGTTAAATCAGCTCATTTTTTAACCAATAGGCCGAAATCGGCAAAATCCCTTATAAATCAA
AAGAATAGACCGAGATAGGGT
[37 nt withheld, positions 3242-3278]
AAAGAACGTGGACTCCAACGTCAAAGG
[49 nt withheld, positions 3306-3354]
T
[91 nt withheld, positions 3356-3446]
G
[124 nt withheld, positions 3448-3571]
CCATTCGCCATTCAGGCTGCGCAACTGTTGGGAAGGGCGATCGGTGCGGGCCTCTTCGCTATTACGCCAG
CTGGCGAAAGGGGGATGTGCTGCAAGGCGATTAAGTTGGGTAACGCCAGGGTTTTCCCAGTCACGACGTT
Features (pLannotate 1.2.2; 16 found; start..end, strand, type, name):
     24..42      +  promoter       T7 promoter: promoter for bacteriophage T7 RNA polymerase
    596..614     -  rep_origin     f1 ori (fragment): f1 bacteriophage origin of replication; arrow indicates direction of (+) strand synthesis
    619..714     -  CDS            lacZα (fragment): LacZα fragment of β-galactosidase; lacZ fragment
    722..797     +  misc_RNA       gRNA scaffold: guide RNA scaffold for the Streptococcus pyogenes CRISPR/Cas9 system
    811..864     -  CDS            VESPI_VESMG (fragment): Experimental evidence at protein level: Swiss-Prot protein existence level 1. Shows contractile activity on isolated ileum smooth muscle. From Vespa magnifica (Hornet).
    876..894     -  promoter       SP6 promoter: promoter for bacteriophage SP6 RNA polymerase
    936..952     -  protein_bind   lac operator: The lac repressor binds to the lac operator to inhibit transcription in E. coli. This inhibition can be relieved by adding lactose or isopropyl-β-D-thiogalactopyranoside (IPTG). lac repressor encoded by lacI
    960..986     -  promoter       lac promoter (fragment): promoter for the E. coli lac operon
   1005..1026    -  protein_bind   CAP binding site: CAP binding activates transcription in the presence of cAMP. E. coli catabolite activator protein
   1039..1131    -  CDS            lacI (fragment): lac repressor; lacI; The lac repressor binds to the lac operator to inhibit transcription in E. coli. This inhibition can be relieved by adding lactose or isopropyl-β-D-thiogalactopyranoside (IPTG).
   1314..1902    -  rep_origin     ori: high-copy-number ColE1/pMB1/pBR322/pUC origin of replication
   2073..2933    -  CDS            AmpR: β-lactamase; bla; confers resistance to ampicillin, carbenicillin, and related antibiotics
   2934..3038    -  promoter       AmpR promoter: bla
   3065..3115    +  misc_feature   bom (fragment): basis of mobility region from pBR322
   3143..3571    -  rep_origin     f1 ori (sequence partly withheld): f1 bacteriophage origin of replication; arrow indicates direction of (+) strand synthesis
   3575..21      -  CDS            lacZα (fragment) (across the origin): LacZα fragment of β-galactosidase; lacZ fragment
