[The description below was written by a language model from this plasmid's Addgene catalogue record and pLannotate feature annotations shown in this document.]
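Description:
pCRI012-pGEM-PacI-PU3-BsmbI-NotI is an empty entry vector built on the Promega pGEM-T backbone. It serves as step one of a two-step procedure for cloning Cas9 single guide RNAs destined for expression in the filamentous fungus Aspergillus nidulans. It is an E. coli cloning plasmid only. It replicates from a high-copy ColE1/pUC-type origin and is selected through the AmpR β-lactamase gene under its own promoter. It also retains the usual pGEM features: an f1 phage origin, T7 and SP6 promoters flanking the cloning region, and remnants of the lac promoter/operator and the lacZα fragment, which the inserted cassette interrupts. No fungal replication or selection elements are recorded.

The payload is an sgRNA expression cassette driven by the Aspergillus fumigatus U3 promoter, an RNA polymerase III promoter. It is followed by BsmBI sites for inserting the spacer, the Streptococcus pyogenes Cas9 gRNA scaffold, and a terminator of eight T residues that stops Pol III transcription. BsmBI is a type IIS enzyme, so digestion typically allows annealed spacer oligonucleotides to be ligated directly upstream of the scaffold. The automated feature table identifies the gRNA scaffold but does not annotate the U3 promoter, which presumably lies in the unannotated stretch between the T7 promoter and the scaffold. A short hit to a hornet peptide and small f1 ori and lacI fragments near the cassette are most likely spurious matches.

The whole cassette is flanked by PacI and NotI sites. Once a spacer is installed, the complete sgRNA unit can be excised and moved into a fungal vector in the second step. The associated work applied this system to CRISPR-mediated activation of biosynthetic gene clusters in filamentous fungi.
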