Addgene plasmid #140204: pCRI012-pGEM-PacI-PU3-BsmbI-NotI
Purpose: (Empty Backbone) Vector for cloning Cas9 sgRNA ( Step 1 of 2-step cloning). Contains AfU3 promoter driven sgRNA expression cassette flanked by PacI and NotI for further cloning in fungal vector.
Depositing lab: Yit Heng Chooi. Depositing organization: University of Western Australia. Publication: CRISPR-mediated activation of biosynthetic gene clusters for bioactive molecule discovery in filamentous fungi. Roux I, Woodcraft C, Hu J, Wolters R, Gilchrist CLM, Chooi YH. ACS Synth Biol. 2020 Jun 11. doi: 10.1021/acssynbio.0c00197. PubMed 32526136.
Backbone
  Vector backbone: pGemT
  Backbone manufacturer: Promega
  Backbone size (bp): 3677
  Modifications to backbone: Af U3 promoter, BsmbI sites for spacers cloning, Cas9 sgRNA scaffold, Poly T terminator (x8)
  Vector type: CRISPR, Synthetic Biology ; Step 1 of cloning Cas9 sgRNA for expression in Aspergillus nidulans.
  Promoter: Aspergillus fumigatus U3 (RNAPIII).
Growth in bacteria
  Bacterial resistance: Ampicillin, 100 μg/mL
  Growth temperature: 37°C
  Growth strain: DH5alpha
  Copy number: High Copy
Gene/Insert
  Cloning method: Restriction Enzyme
  Sequencing primers: 5′ M13-Rv ACAGGAAACAGCTATGACCATG
Terms and licenses: Academic/Nonprofit Terms; Industry Terms: Not Available to Industry
Depositor comments: The expression cassette is flanked by PacI and NotI sites, for further cloning into a fungal vector.
How to cite: pCRI012-pGEM-PacI-PU3-BsmbI-NotI was a gift from Yit Heng Chooi (Addgene plasmid # 140204 ; http://n2t.net/addgene:140204 ; RRID:Addgene_140204)
